>Addgene plasmid #219407 | pKL1-095 | addgene full sequence | sequence record 434479 | Addgene NGS Result
AACGGAATTCAGAAGATGGTGTCGAGAAGATGGTGTCGAGAAGATGGTGTCGAGAAGATGGTGGGATCCC
AGATCCGCCAGGCGTGTATATATAGCGTGGATGGCCAGGCAACTTTAGTGCTGACACATACAGGCATATA
TATATGTGTGCGACGACACATGATCATATGGCATGCATGTGCTCTGTATGTATATAAAACTCTTGTTTTC
TTCTTTTCTCTAAATATTCTTTCCTTATACATTAGGACCTTTGCAGCATAAATTACTATACTTCTATAGA
CACACAAACACAAATACACACACTAAAGATCTATGTCTAAAGGTGAAGAATTATTCACTGGTGTTGTCCC
AATTTTGGTTGAATTAGATGGTGATGTTAATGGTCACAAATTTTCTGTCTCCGGTGAAGGTGAAGGTGAT
GCTACTTACGGTAAATTGACCTTAAAATTGATTTGTACTACTGGTAAATTGCCAGTTCCATGGCCAACCT
TAGTCACTACTTTAGGTTATGGTTTGCAATGTTTTGCTAGATACCCAGATCATATGAAACAACATGACTT
TTTCAAGTCTGCCATGCCAGAAGGTTATGTTCAAGAAAGAACTATTTTTTTCAAAGATGACGGTAACTAC
AAGACCAGAGCTGAAGTCAAGTTTGAAGGTGATACCTTAGTTAATAGAATCGAATTAAAAGGTATTGATT
TTAAAGAAGGTGGTAACATTTTAGGTCACAAATTGGAATACAACTATAACTCTCACAATGTTTACATCAC
TGCTGACAAACAAAAGAATGGTATCAAAGCTAACTTCAAAATTAGACACAACATTGAAGATGGTGGTGTT
CAATTAGCTGACCATTATCAACAAAATACTCCAATTGGTGATGGTCCAGTCTTGTTACCAGACAACCATT
ACTTATCCTATCAATCTGCCTTATCCAAAGATCCAAACGAAAAGAGAGATCACATGGTCTTGTTAGAATT
TGTTACTGCTGCTGGTATTACCCATGGTATGGATGAATTGTACAAAGGATCCTAACTCGAGATCCGCTCT
AACCGAAAAGGAAGGAGTTAGACAACCTGAAGTCTAGGTCCCTATTTATTTTTTTATAGTTATGTTAGTA
TTAAGAACGTTATTTATATTTCAAATTTTTCTTTTTTTTCTGTACAGACGCGTGTACGCATGTAACATTA
TACTGAAAACCTTGCTTGAGAAGGTTTTGGGACGCTCGAAGGCTGCCAATGAGACGACGGGGTCATCACG
GCTCATCATGCGCCAAACAAATGTGTGCAATACACGCTCGGATGACTGCATGATGACCGCACTGACTGGG
GACAGCAGATCCACCTAAGCCTGTGAGAGAAGCAGACACCCGACAGATCAAGGCAGTTAACTAGTGCACT
GCAGTACACGGTTTCCTTGAAATTTTTTTGATTCGGTAATCTCCGAACAGAAGGAAGAACGAAGGAAGGA
GCACAGACTTAGATTGGTATATATACGCATATGTAGTGTTGAAGAAACATGAAATTGCCCAGTATTCTTA
ACCCAACTGCACAGAACAAAAACGTGCAGGAAACGAAGATAAATCATGTCGAAAGCTACATATAAGGAAC
GTGCTGCTACTCATCCTAGTCCTGTTGCTGCCAAGCTATTTAATATCATGCACGAAAAGCAAACAAACTT
GTGTGCTTCATTGGATGTTCGTACCACCAAGGAATTACTGGAGTTAGTTGAAGCATTAGGTCCCAAAATT
TGTTTACTAAAAACACATGTGGATATCTTGACTGATTTTTCCATGGAGGGCACAGTTAAGCCGCTAAAGG
CATTATCCGCCAAGTACAATTTTTTACTCTTCGAGGACAGAAAATTTGCTGACATTGGTAATACAGTCAA
ATTGCAGTACTCTGCGGGTGTATACAGAATAGCAGAATGGGCAGACATTACGAATGCACACGGTGTGGTG
GGCCCAGGTATTGTTAGCGGTTTGAAGCAGGCGGCAGAAGAAGTAACAAAGGAACCTAGAGGCCTTTTGA
TGTTAGCAGAATTGTCATGCAAGGGCTCCCTATCTACTGGAGAATATACTAAGGGTACTGTTGACATTGC
GAAGAGCGACAAAGATTTTGTTATCGGCTTTATTGCTCAAAGAGACATGGGTGGAAGAGATGAAGGTTAC
GATTGGTTGATTATGACACCCGGTGTGGGTTTAGATGACAAGGGAGATGCATTGGGTCAACAGTATAGAA
CCGTGGATGATGTGGTTTCTACAGGATCTGACATTATTATTGTTGGAAGAGGACTATTTGCAAAGGGAAG
GGATGCTAAGGTAGAGGGTGAACGTTACAGAAAAGCAGGCTGGGAAGCATATTTGAGAAGATGCGGCCAG
CAAAACTAAAAAACTGTATTATAAGTAAATGCATGTATACTAAACTCACAAATTAGAGCTTCAATTTAAT
TATATCAGTTATTACCCGAGTAGAGCACTTGAATCCACTGCCCCGGGAATCTCGGTCGTAATGATTTCTA
TAATGACGAAAAAAAAAAAATTGGAAAGAAAAAGCTTCATGGCCTTTATAAAAAGGAACTATCCAATACC
TCGCCAGAACCAAGTAACAGTATTTTACGGGGCACAAATCAAGAACAATAAGACAGGACTGTAAAGATGG
ACGCATTGAACTCCAAAGAACAACAAGAGTTCCAAAAAGTAGTGGAACAAAAGCAAATGAAGGATTTCAT
GCGTTTGTACTCTAATCTGGTAGAAAGATGTTTCACAGACTGTGTCAATGACTTCACAACATCAAAGCTA
ACCAATAAGGAACAAACATGCATCATGAAGTGCTCAGAAAAGTTCTTGAAGCATAGCGAACGTGTAGGGC
AGCGTTTCCAAGAACAAAACGCTGCCTTGGGACAAGGCTTGGGCCGATAAGGTGTACTGGCGTATATATA
TCTAATTATGTATCTCTGGTGTAGCCCATTTTTAGCATGTAAATATAAAGACCGAGCGGCCGCGATTATC
AAAAAGGATCTTCACCTAGATCCTTTTAAATTAAAAATGAAGTTTTAAATCAATCTAAAGTATATATGAG
TAAACTTGGTCTGACAGTTACCAATGCTTAATCAGTGAGGCACCTATCTCAGCGATCTGTCTATTTCGTT
CATCCATAGTTGCCTGACTCCCCGTCGTGTAGATAACTACGATACGGGAGGGCTTACCATCTGGCCCCAG
TGCTGCAATGATACCGCGGGACCCACGCTCACCGGCTCCAGATTTATCAGCAATAAACCAGCCAGCCGGA
AGGGCCGAGCGCAGAAGTGGTCCTGCAACTTTATCCGCCTCCATCCAGTCTATTAATTGTTGCCGGGAAG
CTAGAGTAAGTAGTTCGCCAGTTAATAGTTTGCGCAACGTTGTTGCCATTGCTACAGGCATCGTGGTGTC
ACGCTCGTCGTTTGGTATGGCTTCATTCAGCTCCGGTTCCCAACGATCAAGGCGAGTTACATGATCCCCC
ATGTTGTGCAAAAAAGCGGTTAGCTCCTTCGGTCCTCCGATCGTTGTCAGAAGTAAGTTGGCCGCAGTGT
TATCACTCATGGTTATGGCAGCACTGCATAATTCTCTTACTGTCATGCCATCCGTAAGATGCTTTTCTGT
GACTGGTGAGTACTCAACCAAGTCATTCTGAGAATAGTGTATGCGGCGACCGAGTTGCTCTTGCCCGGCG
TCAATACGGGATAATACCGCGCCACATAGCAGAACTTTAAAAGTGCTCATCATTGGAAAACGTTCTTCGG
GGCGAAAACTCTCAAGGATCTTACCGCTGTTGAGATCCAGTTCGATGTAACCCACTCGTGCACCCAACTG
ATCTTCAGCATCTTTTACTTTCACCAGCGTTTCTGGGTGAGCAAAAACAGGAAGGCAAAATGCCGCAAAA
AAGGGAATAAGGGCGACACGGAAATGTTGAATACTCATACTCTTCCTTTTTCAATATTATTGAAGCATTT
ATCAGGGTTATTGTCTCATGAGCGGATACATATTTGAATGTATTTAGAAAAATAAACAAATAGGGGTTCC
GCGCACATTTCCCCGAAAAGTGCCACCTGTCATGACCAAAATCCCTTAACGTGAGTTTTCGTTCCACTGA
GCGTCAGACCCCGTAGAAAAGATCAAAGGATCTTCTTGAGATCCTTTTTTTCTGCGCGTAATCTGCTGCT
TGCAAACAAAAAAACCACCGCTACCAGCGGTGGTTTGTTTGCCGGATCAAGAGCTACCAACTCTTTTTCC
GAAGGTAACTGGCTTCAGCAGAGCGCAGATACCAAATACTGTTCTTCTAGTGTAGCCGTAGTTAGGCCAC
CACTTCAAGAACTCTGTAGCACCGCCTACATACCTCGCTCTGCTAATCCTGTTACCAGTGGCTGCTGCCA
GTGGCGATAAGTCGTGTCTTACCGGGTTGGACTCAAGACGATAGTTACCGGATAAGGCGCAGCGGTCGGG
CTGAACGGGGGGTTCGTGCACACAGCCCAGCTTGGAGCGAACGACCTACACCGAACTGAGATACCTACAG
CGTGAGCTATGAGAAAGCGCCACGCTTCCCGAAGGGAGAAAGGCGGACAGGTATCCGGTAAGCGGCAGGG
TCGGAACAGGAGAGCGCACGAGGGAGCTTCCAGGGGGAAACGCCTGGTATCTTTATAGTCCTGTCGGGTT
TCGCCACCTCTGACTTGAGCGTCGATTTTTGTGATGCTCGTCAGGGGGGCGGAGCCTATGGAAAAACGCC
AGCAACGCGGCCTTTTTACGGTTCCTGGCCTTTTGCTGGCCTTTTGCTCACATGTTCTTTCCTGCGTTAT
CCCCTGATTCTGTGGATAACCGTGCGGCCGCCAATGCTAAATTCGAGTGAAACACAGGAAGATCAGAAAA
TCCTCATTTCATCCATATTAACAATAATTTCAAATGTTTATTTGCATTATTTGAAACTAGGCAAGACAAG
CAACGAAACGTTTTTGAAAATTTTGAGTATTTTCAATAAATTTGTAGAGGACTCAGATATTGAAAAAAAG
CTACAGCAATTAATACTTGATAAGAAGAGTATTGAGAAGGGCAACGGTTCATCATCTCATGGATCTGCAC
ATGAACAAACACCAGAGTCAAACGACGTTGAAATTGAGGCTACTGCGCCAATTGATGACAATACAGACGA
TGATAACAAACCGAAGTTATCTGATGTAGAAAAGGATTAAAGATGCTAAGAGATAGTGATGATATTTCAT
AAATAATGTAATTCTATATATGTTAATTACCTTTTTTGCGAGGCATATTTATGGTGAAGGATAAGTTTTG
ACCATCAAAGAAGGTTAATGTGGCTGTGGTTTCAGGGTCCATAAAGCCCACATGGATAACATTACCCCTG
AATTCGCATCTAGATGGTAGAGCCACAAACAGCCGGTACAAGCAACGATCTCCAGGACCATCTGAATCAT
GCGCGGATGACACGAACTCACGACGGCGATCACAGACATTAACCCACAGTACAGACACTGCGACAACGTG
GCAATTCGTCGCAATACCGTCTCACTGAACTGGCCGATAATTGCAGACG
Features (pLannotate 1.2.2; 9 found; start..end, strand, type, name):
    313..1026    +  CDS            YPet: yellow fluorescent protein optimized for FRET with CyPet (Nguyen and Daugherty, 2005)
   1042..1231    +  terminator     CYC1 terminator: S. cerevisiae CYC1; transcription terminator for CYC1
   1409..1585    +  promoter       URA3 promoter (fragment): S. cerevisiae URA3
   1586..2389    +  CDS            URA3: orotidine-5'-phosphate decarboxylase, required for uracil biosynthesis; S. cerevisiae URA3; yeast auxotrophic marker, counterselectable with 5-fluoroorotic acid (5-FOA)
   2657..2917    +  CDS            TIM9: TIM9_YEAST - Experimental evidence at protein level: Swiss-Prot protein existence level 1. Mitochondrial intermembrane chaperone that participates in the import and insertion of multi-pass transmembrane proteins into the mitochondrial inner membrane. Also required for the transfer of beta- barrel precursors from the TOM complex to the sorting and assembly machinery (SAM complex) of the outer membrane. Acts as a chaperone-like protein that protects the hydrophobic precursors from aggregation and guide them through the mitochondrial intermembrane space. Compared to TIM10, it may have a strong st
   3098..3958    -  CDS            AmpR: β-lactamase; bla; confers resistance to ampicillin, carbenicillin, and related antibiotics
   3959..4063    -  promoter       AmpR promoter: bla
   4166..4754    +  rep_origin     ori: high-copy-number ColE1/pMB1/pBR322/pUC origin of replication
   4861..5217    +  CDS            GEA2 (fragment): GEA2_YEAST - Experimental evidence at protein level: Swiss-Prot protein existence level 1. Activates the ARF proteins by exchanging bound GDP for free GTP. Plays a role in maintaining mitochondrial morphology (PubMed:25190516). From Saccharomyces cerevisiae (strain ATCC 204508 / S288c) (Baker's yeast).
