[The description below was written by a language model from this plasmid's Addgene catalogue record and pLannotate feature annotations shown in this document.]
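Description:
pKL1-095 is a yeast integrating reporter plasmid of about 5.6 kb, built by Golden Gate assembly on a URA3 integrating backbone for use in Saccharomyces cerevisiae. It is propagated in E. coli through a high-copy ColE1/pUC-type origin with ampicillin selection (AmpR under its bla promoter). No yeast replication origin (2μ or CEN/ARS) is annotated, consistent with a vector that must integrate into the chromosome to be maintained. Yeast transformants are selected by uracil prototrophy through the URA3 marker, which is also counterselectable with 5-FOA. The annotation tool also detects TIM9 coding sequence downstream of URA3 and a GEA2 fragment on the other side of the bacterial segment. These are genes that neighbour URA3 in the yeast genome, so they most likely represent genomic homology for targeting the URA3 locus, although the record does not say this explicitly.

According to the catalogue entry, the payload is four copies of the "13-6" zinc finger operator placed upstream of a minimal CYC1 promoter, driving the yellow fluorescent protein Venus and ending in the CYC1 terminator. The operator array and minimal promoter were not recognised by automated annotation and presumably lie in the unannotated region before the fluorescent protein gene. That reading frame was labelled YPet, a closely related YFP variant, whereas the depositor calls it Venus. Because a minimal promoter has little activity on its own, fluorescence should depend on a synthetic zinc finger transcriptional activator binding the operators. The construct therefore serves as a fluorescent readout of activator function at a four-site promoter, deposited with work on cooperative transcription factor assembly and genetic circuit stability.
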