Addgene plasmid #219407: pKL1-095
Purpose: Reporter gene (4 operators) for zinc finger activator
Depositing lab: Ahmad Khalil. Depositing organization: Boston University Main Campus. Publication: Cooperative assembly confers regulatory specificity and long-term genetic circuit stability. Bragdon MDJ, Patel N, Chuang J, Levien E, Bashor CJ, Khalil AS. Cell. 2023 Aug 31;186(18):3810-3825.e18. doi: 10.1016/j.cell.2023.07.012. Epub 2023 Aug 7. PubMed 37552983.
Backbone
  Vector backbone: URA3 Integrating Vector
  Vector type: Yeast Expression
  Selectable markers: URA3
Growth in bacteria
  Bacterial resistance: Ampicillin, 100 μg/mL
  Growth temperature: 37°C
  Growth strain: DH5alpha
  Copy number: High Copy
Gene/Insert
  Gene/Insert name: (13-6 op)x4-minCyc1-Venus-tCyc1
  Species: S. cerevisiae (budding yeast)
  Cloning method: Golden Gate
Terms and licenses: Academic/Nonprofit Terms; Industry Terms: Not Available to Industry
How to cite: pKL1-095 was a gift from Ahmad Khalil (Addgene plasmid # 219407 ; http://n2t.net/addgene:219407 ; RRID:Addgene_219407)
